>Addgene plasmid #14176 | pAG424GPD-ccdB-ECFP | depositor full sequence | sequence record 7839 | Author sequence
GACGAAAGGGCCTCGTGATACGCCTATTTTTATAGGTTAATGTCATGATAATAATGGTTTCTTAATATGA
TCCAATATCAAAGGAAATGATAGCATTGAAGGATGAGACTAATCCAATTGAGGAGTGGCAGCATATAGAA
CAGCTAAAGGGTAGTGCTGAAGGAAGCATACGATACCCCGCATGGAATGGGATAATATCACAGGAGGTAC
TAGACTACCTTTCATCCTACATAAATAGACGCATATAAGTACGCATTTAAGCATAAACACGCACTATGCC
GTTCTTCTCATGTATATATATATACAGGCAACACGCAGATATAGGTGCGACGTGAACAGTGAGCTGTATG
TGCGCAGCTCGCGTTGCATTTTCGGAAGCGCTCGTTTTCGGAAACGCTTTGAAGTTCCTATTCCGAAGTT
CCTATTCTCTAGAAAGTATAGGAACTTCAGAGCGCTTTTGAAAACCAAAAGCGCTCTGAAGACGCACTTT
CAAAAAACCAAAAACGCACCGGACTGTAACGAGCTACTAAAATATTGCGAATACCGCTTCCACAAACATT
GCTCAAAAGTATCTCTTTGCTATATATCTCTGTGCTATATCCCTATATAACCTACCCATCCACCTTTCGC
TCCTTGAACTTGCATCTAAACTCGACCTCTACATTTTTTATGTTTATCTCTAGTATTACTCTTTAGACAA
AAAAATTGTAGTAAGAACTATTCATAGAGTGAATCGAAAACAATACGAAAATGTAAACATTTCCTATACG
TAGTATATAGAGACAAAATAGAAGAAACCGTTCATAATTTTCTGACCAATGAAGAATCATCAACGCTATC
ACTTTCTGTTCACAAAGTATGCGCAATCCACATCGGTATAGAATATAATCGGGGATGCCTTTATCTTGAA
AAAATGCACCCGCAGCTTCGCTAGTAATCAGTAAACGCGGGAAGTGGAGTCAGGCTTTTTTTATGGAAGA
GAAAATAGACACCAAAGTAGCCTTCTTCTAACCTTAACGGACCTACAGTGCAAAAAGTTATCAAGAGACT
GCATTATAGAGCGCACAAAGGAGAAAAAAAGTAATCTAAGATGCTTTGTTAGAAAAATAGCGCTCTCGGG
ATGCATTTTTGTAGAACAAAAAAGAAGTATAGATTCTTTGTTGGTAAAATAGCGCTCTCGCGTTGCATTT
CTGTTCTGTAAAAATGCAGCTCAGATTCTTTGTTTGAAAAATTAGCGCTCTCGCGTTGCATTTTTGTTTT
ACAAAAATGAAGCACAGATTCTTCGTTGGTAAAATAGCGCTTTCGCGTTGCATTTCTGTTCTGTAAAAAT
GCAGCTCAGATTCTTTGTTTGAAAAATTAGCGCTCTCGCGTTGCATTTTTGTTCTACAAAATGAAGCACA
GATGCTTCGTTCAGGTGGCACTTTTCGGGGAAATGTGCGCGGAACCCCTATTTGTTTATTTTTCTAAATA
CATTCAAATATGTATCCGCTCATGAGACAATAACCCTGATAAATGCTTCAATAATATTGAAAAAGGAAGA
GTATGAGTATTCAACATTTCCGTGTCGCCCTTATTCCCTTTTTTGCGGCATTTTGCCTTCCTGTTTTTGC
TCACCCAGAAACGCTGGTGAAAGTAAAAGATGCTGAAGATCAGTTGGGTGCACGAGTGGGTTACATCGAA
CTGGATCTCAACAGCGGTAAGATCCTTGAGAGTTTTCGCCCCGAAGAACGTTTTCCAATGATGAGCACTT
TTAAAGTTCTGCTATGTGGCGCGGTATTATCCCGTATTGACGCCGGGCAAGAGCAACTCGGTCGCCGCAT
ACACTATTCTCAGAATGACTTGGTTGAGTACTCACCAGTCACAGAAAAGCATCTTACGGATGGCATGACA
GTAAGAGAATTATGCAGTGCTGCCATAACCATGAGTGATAACACTGCGGCCAACTTACTTCTGACAACGA
TCGGAGGACCGAAGGAGCTAACCGCTTTTTTGCACAACATGGGGGATCATGTAACTCGCCTTGATCGTTG
GGAACCGGAGCTGAATGAAGCCATACCAAACGACGAGCGTGACACCACGATGCCTGTAGCAATGGCAACA
ACGTTGCGCAAACTATTAACTGGCGAACTACTTACTCTAGCTTCCCGGCAACAATTAATAGACTGGATGG
AGGCGGATAAAGTTGCAGGACCACTTCTGCGCTCGGCCCTTCCGGCTGGCTGGTTTATTGCTGATAAATC
TGGAGCCGGTGAGCGTGGGTCTCGCGGTATCATTGCAGCACTGGGGCCAGATGGTAAGCCCTCCCGTATC
GTAGTTATCTACACGACGGGGAGTCAGGCAACTATGGATGAACGAAATAGACAGATCGCTGAGATAGGTG
CCTCACTGATTAAGCATTGGTAACTGTCAGACCAAGTTTACTCATATATACTTTAGATTGATTTAAAACT
TCATTTTTAATTTAAAAGGATCTAGGTGAAGATCCTTTTTGATAATCTCATGACCAAAATCCCTTAACGT
GAGTTTTCGTTCCACTGAGCGTCAGACCCCGTAGAAAAGATCAAAGGATCTTCTTGAGATCCTTTTTTTC
TGCGCGTAATCTGCTGCTTGCAAACAAAAAAACCACCGCTACCAGCGGTGGTTTGTTTGCCGGATCAAGA
GCTACCAACTCTTTTTCCGAAGGTAACTGGCTTCAGCAGAGCGCAGATACCAAATACTGTCCTTCTAGTG
TAGCCGTAGTTAGGCCACCACTTCAAGAACTCTGTAGCACCGCCTACATACCTCGCTCTGCTAATCCTGT
TACCAGTGGCTGCTGCCAGTGGCGATAAGTCGTGTCTTACCGGGTTGGACTCAAGACGATAGTTACCGGA
TAAGGCGCAGCGGTCGGGCTGAACGGGGGGTTCGTGCACACAGCCCAGCTTGGAGCGAACGACCTACACC
GAACTGAGATACCTACAGCGTGAGCTATGAGAAAGCGCCACGCTTCCCGAAGGGAGAAAGGCGGACAGGT
ATCCGGTAAGCGGCAGGGTCGGAACAGGAGAGCGCACGAGGGAGCTTCCAGGGGGAAACGCCTGGTATCT
TTATAGTCCTGTCGGGTTTCGCCACCTCTGACTTGAGCGTCGATTTTTGTGATGCTCGTCAGGGGGGCGG
AGCCTATGGAAAAACGCCAGCAACGCGGCCTTTTTACGGTTCCTGGCCTTTTGCTGGCCTTTTGCTCACA
TGTTCTTTCCTGCGTTATCCCCTGATTCTGTGGATAACCGTATTACCGCCTTTGAGTGAGCTGATACCGC
TCGCCGCAGCCGAACGACCGAGCGCAGCGAGTCAGTGAGCGAGGAAGCGGAAGAGCGCCCAATACGCAAA
CCGCCTCTCCCCGCGCGTTGGCCGATTCATTAATGCAGCTGGCACGACAGGTTTCCCGACTGGAAAGCGG
GCAGTGAGCGCAACGCAATTAATGTGAGTTACCTCACTCATTAGGCACCCCAGGCTTTACACTTTATGCT
TCCGGCTCCTATGTTGTGTGGAATTGTGAGCGGATAACAATTTCACACAGGAAACAGCTATGACCATGAT
TACGCCAAGCGCGCAATTAACCCTCACTAAAGGGAACAAAAGCTGGAGCTCTTCGAGTTTATCATTATCA
ATACTCGCCATTTCAAAGAATACGTAAATAATTAATAGTAGTGATTTTCCTAACTTTATTTAGTCAAAAA
ATTAGCCTTTTAATTCTGCTGTAACCCGTACATGCCCAAAATAGGGGGCGGGTTACACAGAATATATAAC
ACCGAAGGTGCCTGGGTGAACAGGTTTATTCCTGGCATCCACTAAATATAATGGAGCCCGCTTTTTAAGC
TGGCATCCAGAAAAAAAAAGAATCCCAGCACCAAAATATTGTTTTCTTCACCAACCATCAGTTCATAGGT
CCATTCTCTTAGCGCAACTACAGAGAACAGGGGCACAAACAGGCAAAAAACGGGCACAACCTCAATGGAG
TGATGCAACCTGCCTGGAGTAAATGATGACACAAGGCAATTGACCCACGCATGTATCTATCTCATTTTCT
TACACCTTCTATTACCTTCTGCTCTCTCTGATTTGGAAAAAGCTGAAAAAAAAGGTTGAAACCAGTTCCC
TGAAATTATTCCCCTACTTGACTAATAAGTATATAAAGACGGTAGGTATTGATTGTAATTCTGTAAATCT
ATTTCTTAAACTTCTTAAATTCTACTTTTATAGTTAGTCTTTTTTTTAGTTTTAAAACACCAGAACTTAG
TTTCGACGGATTCTAGAACTAGTGGATCCCCCATCACAAGTTTGTACAAAAAAGCTGAACGAGAAACGTA
AAATGATATAAATATCAATATATTAAATTAGATTTTGCATAAAAAACAGACTACATAATACTGTAAAACA
CAACATATCCAGTCACTATGGCGGCCGCATTAGGCACCCCAGGCTTTACACTTTATGCTTCCGGCTCGTA
TAATGTGTGGATTTTGAGTTAGGATCCGTCGAGATTTTCAGGAGCTAAGGAAGCTAAAATGGAGAAAAAA
ATCACTGGATATACCACCGTTGATATATCCCAATGGCATCGTAAAGAACATTTTGAGGCATTTCAGTCAG
TTGCTCAATGTACCTATAACCAGACCGTTCAGCTGGATATTACGGCCTTTTTAAAGACCGTAAAGAAAAA
TAAGCACAAGTTTTATCCGGCCTTTATTCACATTCTTGCCCGCCTGATGAATGCTCATCCGGAATTCCGT
ATGGCAATGAAAGACGGTGAGCTGGTGATATGGGATAGTGTTCACCCTTGTTACACCGTTTTCCATGAGC
AAACTGAAACGTTTTCATCGCTCTGGAGTGAATACCACGACGATTTCCGGCAGTTTCTACACATATATTC
GCAAGATGTGGCGTGTTACGGTGAAAACCTGGCCTATTTCCCTAAAGGGTTTATTGAGAATATGTTTTTC
GTCTCAGCCAATCCCTGGGTGAGTTTCACCAGTTTTGATTTAAACGTGGCCAATATGGACAACTTCTTCG
CCCCCGTTTTCACCATGGGCAAATATTATACGCAAGGCGACAAGGTGCTGATGCCGCTGGCGATTCAGGT
TCATCATGCCGTCTGTGATGGCTTCCATGTCGGCAGAATGCTTAATGAATTACAACAGTACTGCGATGAG
TGGCAGGGCGGGGCGTAAACGCCGCGTGGATCCGGCTTACTAAAAGCCAGATAACAGTATGCGTATTTGC
GCGCTGATTTTTGCGGTATAAGAATATATACTGATATGTATACCCGAAGTATGTCAAAAAGAGGTATGCT
ATGAAGCAGCGTATTACAGTGACAGTTGACAGCGACAGCTATCAGTTGCTCAAGGCATATATGATGTCAA
TATCTCCGGTCTGGTAAGCACAACCATGCAGAATGAAGCCCGTCGTCTGCGTGCCGAACGCTGGAAAGCG
GAAAATCAGGAAGGGATGGCTGAGGTCGCCCGGTTTATTGAAATGAACGGCTCTTTTGCTGACGAGAACA
GGGGCTGGTGAAATGCAGTTTAAGGTTTACACCTATAAAAGAGAGAGCCGTTATCGTCTGTTTGTGGATG
TACAGAGTGATATTATTGACACGCCCGGGCGACGGATGGTGATCCCCCTGGCCAGTGCACGTCTGCTGTC
AGATAAAGTCTCCCGTGAACTTTACCCGGTGGTGCATATCGGGGATGAAAGCTGGCGCATGATGACCACC
GATATGGCCAGTGTGCCGGTCTCCGTTATCGGGGAAGAAGTGGCTGATCTCAGCCACCGCGAAAATGACA
TCAAAAACGCCATTAACCTGATGTTCTGGGGAATATAAATGTCAGGCTCCCTTATACACAGCCAGTCTGC
AGGTCGACCATAGTGACTGGATATGTTGTGTTTTACAGTATTATGTAGTCTGTTTTTTATGCAAAATCTA
ATTTAATATATTGATATTTATATCATTTTACGTTTCTCGTTCAGCTTTCTTGTACAAAGTGGTGATGGGC
TGCAGGAATTCGATATCAAGCTTAATGGTGAGCAAGGGCGAGGAGCTGTTCACCGGGGTGGTGCCCATCC
TGGTCGAGCTGGACGGCGACGTAAACGGCCACAAGTTCAGCGTGTCCGGCGAGGGCGAGGGCGATGCCAC
CTACGGCAAGCTGACCCTGAAGTTCATCTGCACCACCGGCAAGCTGCCCGTGCCCTGGCCCACCCTCGTG
ACCACCCTGACCTGGGGCGTGCAGTGCTTCAGCCGCTACCCCGACCACATGAAGCAGCACGACTTCTTCA
AGTCCGCCATGCCCGAAGGCTACGTCCAGGAGCGCACCATCTTCTTCAAGGACGACGGCAACTACAAGAC
CCGCGCCGAGGTGAAGTTCGAGGGCGACACCCTGGTGAACCGCATCGAGCTGAAGGGCATCGACTTCAAG
GAGGACGGCAACATCCTGGGGCACAAGCTGGAGTACAACTACATCAGCCACAACGTCTATATCACCGCCG
ACAAGCAGAAGAACGGCATCAAGGCCAACTTCAAGATCCGCCACAACATCGAGGACGGCAGCGTGCAGCT
CGCCGACCACTACCAGCAGAACACCCCCATCGGCGACGGCCCCGTGCTGCTGCCCGACAACCACTACCTG
AGCACCCAGTCCGCCCTGAGCAAAGACCCCAACGAGAAGCGCGATCACATGGTCCTGCTGGAGTTCGTGA
CCGCCGCCGGGATCACTCTCGGCATGGACGAGCTGTACAAGCTGTACAAGTAACTCGAGTCATGTAATTA
GTTATGTCACGCTTACATTCACGCCCTCCCCCCACATCCGCTCTAACCGAAAAGGAAGGAGTTAGACAAC
CTGAAGTCTAGGTCCCTATTTATTTTTTTATAGTTATGTTAGTATTAAGAACGTTATTTATATTTCAAAT
TTTTCTTTTTTTTCTGTACAGACGCGTGTACGCATGTAACATTATACTGAAAACCTTGCTTGAGAAGGTT
TTGGGACGCTCGAAGGCTTTAATTTGCGGCCGGTACCCAATTCGCCCTATAGTGAGTCGTATTACGCGCG
CTCACTGGCCGTCGTTTTACAACGTCGTGACTGGGAAAACCCTGGCGTTACCCAACTTAATCGCCTTGCA
GCACATCCCCCTTTCGCCAGCTGGCGTAATAGCGAAGAGGCCCGCACCGATCGCCCTTCCCAACAGTTGC
GCAGCCTGAATGGCGAATGGCGCG
[124 nt withheld, positions 7235-7358]
C
[91 nt withheld, positions 7360-7450]
A
[49 nt withheld, positions 7452-7500]
CCTTTGACGTTGGAGTCCACGTTCTTT
[37 nt withheld, positions 7528-7564]
ACCCTATCTCGGTCTATTCTTTTGATTTATAAGGGATTTTGCCGATTTCGGCCTATTGGTTAAAAAATGA
GCTGATTTAACAAAAATTTAACGCGAATTTTAACAAAATATTAACGTTTACAATTTCCTGATGCGGTATT
TTCTCCTTACGCATCTGTGCGGTATTTCACACCGCATAGGCAAGTGCACAAACAATACTTAAATAAATAC
TACTCAGTAATAACCTATTTCTTAGCATTTTTGACGAAATTTGCTATTTTGTTAGAGTCTTTTACACCAT
TTGTCTCCACACCTCCGCTTACATCAACACCAATAACGCCATTTAATCTAAGCGCATCACCAACATTTTC
TGGCGTCAGTCCACCAGCTAACATAAAATGTAAGCTTTCGGGGCTCTCTTGCCTTCCAACCCAGTCAGAA
ATCGAGTTCCAATCCAAAAGTTCACCTGTCCCACCTGCTTCTGAATCAAACAAGGGAATAAACGAATGAG
GTTTCTGTGAAGCTGCACTGAGTAGTATGTTGCAGTCTTTTGGAAATACGAGTCTTTTAATAACTGGCAA
ACCGAGGAACTCTTGGTATTCTTGCCACGACTCATCTCCATGCAGTTGGACGATATCAATGCCGTAATCA
TTGACCAGAGCCAAAACATCCTCCTTAGGTTGATTACGAAACACGCCAACCAAGTATTTCGGAGTGCCTG
AACTATTTTTATATGCTTTTACAAGACTTGAAATTTTCCTTGCAATAACCGGGTCAATTGTTCTCTTTCT
ATTGGGCACACATATAATACCCAGCAAGTCAGCATCGGAATCTAGAGCACATTCTGCGGCCTCTGTGCTC
TGCAAGCCGCAAACTTTCACCAATGGACCAGAACTACCTGTGAAATTAATAACAGACATACTCCAAGCTG
CCTTTGTGTGCTTAATCACGTATACTCACGTGCTCAATAGTCACCAATGCCCTCCCTCTTGGCCCTCTCC
TTTTCTTTTTTCGACCGAATTAATTCTTAATCGGCAAAAAAAGAAAAGCTCCGGATCAAGATTGTACGTA
AGGTGACAAGCTATTTTTCAATAAAGAATATCTTCCACTACTGCCATCTGGCGTCATAACTGCAAAGTAC
ACATATATTACGATGCTGTCTATTAAATGCTTCCTATATTATATATATAGTAATGTCGTTTATGGTGCAC
TCTCAGTACAATCTGCTCTGATGCCGCATAGTTAAGCCAGCCCCGACACCCGCCAACACCCGCTGACGCG
CCCTGACGGGCTTGTCTGCTCCCGGCATCCGCTTACAGACAAGCTGTGACCGTCTCCGGGAGCTGCATGT
GTCAGAGGTTTTCACCGTCATCACCGAAACGCGCGA
Features (pLannotate 1.2.2; 29 found; start..end, strand, type, name):
     69..1411    +  rep_origin     2μ ori: yeast 2μ plasmid origin of replication
   1438..1542    +  promoter       AmpR promoter: bla
   1543..2403    +  CDS            AmpR: β-lactamase; bla; confers resistance to ampicillin, carbenicillin, and related antibiotics
   2574..3162    +  rep_origin     ori: high-copy-number ColE1/pMB1/pBR322/pUC origin of replication
   3345..3437    +  CDS            lacI (fragment): lac repressor; lacI; The lac repressor binds to the lac operator to inhibit transcription in E. coli. This inhibition can be relieved by adding lactose or isopropyl-β-D-thiogalactopyranoside (IPTG).
   3450..3471    +  protein_bind   CAP binding site: CAP binding activates transcription in the presence of cAMP. E. coli catabolite activator protein
   3486..3516    +  promoter       lac promoter: promoter for the E. coli lac operon
   3524..3540    +  protein_bind   lac operator: The lac repressor binds to the lac operator to inhibit transcription in E. coli. This inhibition can be relieved by adding lactose or isopropyl-β-D-thiogalactopyranoside (IPTG). lac repressor encoded by lacI
   3585..3603    +  promoter       T3 promoter: promoter for bacteriophage T3 RNA polymerase
   3632..4276    +  promoter       GAP promoter: S. cerevisiae TDH3; promoter for glyceraldehyde-3-phosphate dehydrogenase
   4282..4302    +  misc_feature   MCS (fragment): pBluescript multiple cloning site
   4306..4430    +  protein_bind   attR1: mutant version of attR; recombination site for the Gateway® LR reaction LR Clonase™
   4455..4485    +  promoter       lac UV5 promoter: E. coli lac promoter with an "up" mutation
   4509..4538    +  promoter       cat promoter (fragment): promoter of the E. coli cat gene encoding chloramphenicol acetyltransferase
   4539..5198    +  CDS            CmR: chloramphenicol acetyltransferase; cat; confers resistance to chloramphenicol
   5380..5538    +  CDS            ccdA (fragment): CCDA_ECO57 - Also known as H, letA. Experimental evidence at protein level: Swiss-Prot protein existence level 1. Antitoxin component of a type II toxin-antitoxin (TA) system which inhibits the post-segregational killing (PSK) of plasmid-free cells, also referred to as a plasmid addiction system. Binds to and blocks the activity of CcdB; will also remove bound CcdB protein from the CcdB-GyrA complex by forming a CcdA-CcdB complex, a process termed rejuvenation. Functions as a transcriptional corepressor for the ccdAB operon, repression also requires CcdB (By similarity). From Escherichia coli
   5543..5845    +  CDS            ccdB: CCDB_ECOLI - Also known as G, letB, letD. Experimental evidence at protein level: Swiss-Prot protein existence level 1. Toxic component of a type II toxin-antitoxin (TA) system, functioning in plasmid maintainence. Responsible for the post- segregational killing (PSK) of plasmid-free cells, also referred to as a plasmid addiction system. Half-life of over 2 hours. Cell killing by CcdB is accompanied by filamentation, defects in chromosome and plasmid segregation, defects in cell division, formation of anucleate cells, decreased DNA synthesis and plasmid loss. Interferes with the activity of DN
   5889..6013    -  protein_bind   attR2: mutant version of attR; recombination site for the Gateway® LR reaction LR Clonase™
   6017..6044    +  misc_feature   MCS (fragment): pBluescript multiple cloning site
   6045..6761    +  CDS            ECFP: ECFP is a basic (constitutively fluorescent) cyan fluorescent protein published in 1996, derived from Aequorea victoria. It has low acid sensitivity.
   6780..7027    +  terminator     CYC1 terminator: S. cerevisiae CYC1; transcription terminator for CYC1
   7046..7064    -  promoter       T7 promoter: promoter for bacteriophage T7 RNA polymerase
   7072..7227    +  CDS            lacZα (fragment): LacZα fragment of β-galactosidase; lacZ fragment
   7235..7690    +  rep_origin     f1 ori (sequence partly withheld): f1 bacteriophage origin of replication; arrow indicates direction of (+) strand synthesis
   7691..7742    -  misc_feature   bom (fragment): basis of mobility region from pBR322
   7789..8463    -  CDS            TRP1: phosphoribosylanthranilate isomerase, required for tryptophan biosynthesis; S. cerevisiae TRP1; yeast auxotrophic marker
   8464..8744    -  promoter       TRP1 promoter: S. cerevisiae TRP1
   8745..8794    -  misc_feature   bom (fragment): basis of mobility region from pBR322
   8896..1       -  CDS            rop (fragment) (across the origin): Rop protein, which maintains plasmids at low copy number; rop
