[The description below was written by a language model from this plasmid's Addgene catalogue record and pLannotate feature annotations shown in this document.]
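Description:
pAG424GPD-ccdB-ECFP is an empty Gateway destination vector for protein expression in Saccharomyces cerevisiae, built on the pRS424 backbone. It is an episomal shuttle plasmid. A 2μ origin supports multicopy maintenance in yeast, with the TRP1 auxotrophic marker (under its own promoter) allowing selection in trp1 strains. A ColE1/pUC-type origin and the β-lactamase gene provide propagation and ampicillin selection in E. coli. An f1 origin, flanking T3 and T7 promoters, and lac/lacZα remnants are carried over from the pBluescript-derived backbone.

The expression unit runs from the constitutive GPD (TDH3, annotated as GAP) promoter, through a Gateway cassette and an ECFP coding sequence, to the CYC1 terminator. The cassette is bounded by attR1 and attR2 and contains a chloramphenicol acetyltransferase gene, a ccdA fragment and the ccdB toxin gene. Because CcdB poisons DNA gyrase, the unrecombined vector must be kept in ccdB-tolerant bacterial strains, where it is selected with both chloramphenicol and ampicillin. In an LR Clonase reaction with an attL-flanked entry clone, the CmR/ccdB cassette is exchanged for the gene of interest. Ordinary E. coli then survive only if they carry a recombined plasmid, which gives counter-selection against parental vector.

An inserted open reading frame sits directly upstream of ECFP, so it is expressed as a C-terminal cyan fluorescent fusion, provided it lacks a stop codon and is in frame. The plasmid belongs to a suite of yeast Gateway vectors designed for high-throughput genetic analysis. It suits strong constitutive expression and live-cell fluorescence detection of tagged proteins. The depositor notes that the full sequence is a reference only and may not match the physical plasmid exactly.
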