Addgene plasmid #14176: pAG424GPD-ccdB-ECFP
Purpose: (Empty Backbone)
Depositing lab: Susan Lindquist. Depositing organization: Whitehead Institute for Biomedical Research. Publication: A suite of Gateway cloning vectors for high-throughput genetic analysis in Saccharomyces cerevisiae. Alberti S, Gitler AD, Lindquist S. Yeast. 2007 Oct . 24(10):913-9. 10.1002/yea.1502 PubMed 17583893.
Backbone
  Vector backbone: pRS424
  Vector type: Yeast Expression ; Gateway Destination
  Selectable markers: TRP1
Growth in bacteria
  Bacterial resistance: Chloramphenicol and Ampicillin, 25 & 100 μg/mL
  Growth temperature: 37°C
  Growth strain: ccdB Survival
  Growth instructions: DB3.1, ccdB Survival
  Copy number: Unknown
Gene/Insert
  Gene/Insert name: None
  Tag / fusion protein: ECFP (C terminal on backbone)
  Cloning method: Gateway Cloning
  Sequencing primers: 5′ GPDPro_F
Terms and licenses: Academic/Nonprofit Terms; Industry Terms: Not Available to Industry
Depositor comments: Type of plasmid: 2-micron. This plasmid contains the Gateway technology from Invitrogen; Invitrogen requires purchasing of Gateway Clonase for carrying out the Gateway recombinational cloning reaction http://www.invitrogen.com Please note that the full plasmid sequence is provided as a reference only, and may not match the exact sequence of the plasmid.
How to cite: pAG424GPD-ccdB-ECFP was a gift from Susan Lindquist (Addgene plasmid # 14176 ; http://n2t.net/addgene:14176 ; RRID:Addgene_14176)
