>Addgene plasmid #14176 | pAG424GPD-ccdB-ECFP | addgene partial sequence | sequence record 20493 | 14176 with pRS_marker
GGAAGCATTTAATAGAACAGCATCGTAATATATGTGTACTTTGCAGTTATGACGCCAGATGGCAGTAGTG
GAAGATATTCTTTATTGAAAAATAGCTTGTCACCTTACGTACAATCTTGATCCGGAGCTTTTCTTTTTTT
GCCGATTAAGAATTAATTCGGTCGAAAAAAGAAAAGGAGAGGGCCAAGAGGGAGGGCATTGGTGACTATT
GAGCACGTGAGTATACGTGATTAAGCACACAAAGGCAGCTTGGAGTATGTCTGTTATTAATTTCACAGGT
AGTTCTGGTCCATTGGTGAAAGTTTGCGGCTTGCAGAGCACAGAGGCCGCAGAATGTGCTCTAGATTCCG
ATGCTGACTTGCTGGGTATTATATGTGTGCCCAATAGAAAGAGAACAATTGACCCGGTTATTGCAAGGAA
AATTTCAAGTCTTGTAAAAGCATATAAAAATAGTTCAGGCACTCCGAAATACTTGGTTGGCGTGTTTCGT
AATCAACCTAAGGAGGATGTTTTGGCTCTGGTCAATGATTACGGCATTGATATCGTCCAACTGCATGGAG
ATGAGTCGTGGCAAGAATACCAAGAGTTCCTCGGTTTGCCAGTTATTAAAAGACTCGTATTTCCAAAAGA
CTGCAACATACTACTCAGTGCAGCTTCACAGAAACCTCATTCGTTTATTCCCTTGTTTGAT
