>Addgene plasmid #14176 | pAG424GPD-ccdB-ECFP | addgene partial sequence | sequence record 20494 | 14176 with GW5
TAAAGTGTAAAGCCTGGGGGTGCCTAATGCGGCCGCCATAGTGACTGGATATGTTGTGTTTTACAGTATT
ATGTAGTCTGTTTTTTATGCAAAATCTAATTTAATATATTGATATTTATATCATTTTACGTTTCTCGTTC
AGCTTTTTTGTACAAACTTGTGATGGGGGATCCACTAGTTCTAGAATCCGTCGAAACTAAGTTCTGGTGT
TTTAAAACTAAAAAAAAGACTAACTATAAAAGTAGAATTTAAGAAGTTTAAGAAATAGATTTACAGAATT
ACAATCAATACCTACCGTCTTTATATACTTATTAGTCAAGTAGGGGAATAATTTCAGGGAACTGGTTTCA
ACCTTTTTTTTCAGCTTTTTCCAAATCAGAGAGAGCAGAAGGTAATAGAAGGTGTAAGAAAATGAGATAG
ATACATGCGTGGGTCAATTGCCTTGTGTCATCATTTACTCCAGGCAGGTTGCATCACTCCATTGAGGTTG
TGCCCGTTTTTTGCCTGTTTGTGCCCCTGTTCTCTGTAGTTGCGCTAAGAGAATGGACCTATGAACTGAT
GGTTGGTGAAGAAAACAATATTTTGGTGCTGGGATTCTTTTTTTTTCTGGATGCCAGCTTAAAAAGCGGG
CTCCATTATATTTAGTGGATGCCAGGAATAAACTGTTCA
