>Addgene plasmid #14176 | pAG424GPD-ccdB-ECFP | addgene partial sequence | sequence record 20495 | 14176 with GW3
CGGGGAAGAAGTGGCTGATACTCAGCCACCGCGAAAATGACATCAAAAACGCCATTAACCTGATGTTCTG
GGGAATATAAATGTCAGGCTCCCTTATACACAGCCAGTCTGCAGGTCGACCATAGTGACTGGATATGTTG
TGTTTTACAGTATTATGTAGTCTGTTTTTTATGCAAAATCTAATTTAATATATTGATATTTATATCATTT
TACGTTTCTCGTTCAGCTTTCTTGTACAAAGTGGTGATGGGCTGCAGGAATTCGATATCAAGCTTAATGG
TGAGCAAGGGCGAGGAGCTGTTCACCGGGGTGGTGCCCATCCTGGTCGAGCTGGACGGCGACGTAAACGG
CCACAAGTTCAGCGTGTCCGGCGAGGGCGAGGGCGATGCCACCTACGGCAAGCTGACCCTGAAGTTCATC
TGCACCACCGGCAAGCTGCCCGTGCCCTGGCCCACCCTCGTGACCACCCTGACCTGGGGCGTGCAGTGCT
TCAGCCGCTACCCCGACCACATGAAGCAGCACGACTTCTTCAAGTCCGCCATGCCCGAAGGCTACGTCCA
GGAGCGCACCATCTTCTTCAAGGACGACGGCAACTACAAGACCCGCGCCGAGGTGAAGTTCGAGGGCGAC
ACCCTGGTGAACCGCATCGAGCTGAAGGGCATCGACTTCAAGGAGGACGGCAACATC
