>Addgene plasmid #14176 | pAG424GPD-ccdB-ECFP | addgene partial sequence | sequence record 128728 | AmpSeq-F 5'-ctcatgagcggatacatatttgaa-3'
AATAGGGGTTCCGCGCACATTTCCCCGAAAAGTGCCACCTGAACGAAGCATCTGTGCTTCATTTTGTAGA
ACAAAAATGCAACGCGAGAGCGCTAATTTTTCAAACAAAGAATCTGAGCTGCATTTTTACAGAACAGAAA
TGCAACGCGAAAGCGCTATTTTACCAACGAAGAATCTGTGCTTCATTTTTGTAAAACAAAAATGCAACGC
GAGAGCGCTAATTTTTCAAACAAAGAATCTGAGCTGCATTTTTACAGAACAGAAATGCAACGCGAGAGCG
CTATTTTACCAACAAAGAATCTATACTTCTTTTTTGTTCTACAAAAATGCATCCCGAGAGCGCTATTTTT
CTAACAAAGCATCTTAGATTACTTTTTTTCTCCTTTGTGCGCTCTATAATGCAGTCTCTTGATAACTTTT
TGCACTGTAGGTCCGTTAAGGTTAGAAGAAGGCTACTTTGGTGTCTATTTTCTCTTCCATAAAAAAAGCC
TGACTCCACTTCCCGCGTTTACTGATTACTAGCGAAGCTGCGGGTGCATTTTTTCAAGATAAAGGCATCC
CCGATTATATTCTATACCGATGTGGATTGCGCATACTTTGTGAACAGAAAGTGATAGCGTTGATGATTCT
TCATTGGTCAGAAAATTATGAACGGTTTCTTCTATTTTGTCTCTATATACTACGTATAGGAAATGTTTAC
ATTTTCGTATTGTTTTCGATTCACTCTATGAATAGTTCTTACTACAATTTTTTTGTCTAAAGAGTAATAC
TAGAGATAAACATAAAAAATGTAGAGGTCGAGTTTAGATGCAAGTTCAAGGAGCGAAAGGTGGATGGGTA
GGTTATATAGGGATATAGCACAGAGATATATAGCAAAGAGATACTTTTGAGCA
